Addgene plasmid #237689: p52K-KS-FtoA
Purpose: For overexpression of 52K-KS-FtoA
Depositing lab: Denes Hnisz. Depositing organization: Max Planck Institute for Molecular Genetics. Publication: Probing condensate microenvironments with a micropeptide killswitch. Zhang Y, Stoppelkamp I, Fernandez-Pernas P, Allram M, Charman M, Magalhaes AP, Piedavent-Salomon M, Sommer G, Sung YC, Meyer K, Grams N, Halko E, Dongre S, Meierhofer D, Malszycki M, Ilik IA, Aktas T, Kraushar ML, Vastenhouw N, Weitzman MD, Grebien F, Niskanen H, Hnisz D. Nature. 2025 Jun 4. doi: 10.1038/s41586-025-09141-5. PubMed 40468084.
Backbone
  Vector backbone: pEYFP-C1
  Vector type: Mammalian Expression
Growth in bacteria
  Bacterial resistance: Kanamycin, 50 μg/mL
  Growth temperature: 37°C
  Growth strain: DH5alpha
  Copy number: High Copy
Gene/Insert
  Gene/Insert name: 52K-KS-FtoA
  Species: Adenovirus 5
  Cloning method: Gibson Cloning
Terms and licenses: Academic/Nonprofit Terms; Industry Terms: Not Available to Industry
How to cite: p52K-KS-FtoA was a gift from Denes Hnisz (Addgene plasmid # 237689 ; http://n2t.net/addgene:237689 ; RRID:Addgene_237689)
