[The description below was written by a language model from this plasmid's Addgene catalogue record and pLannotate feature annotations shown in this document.]
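Description:
p52K-KS-FtoA is a mammalian expression plasmid built on the pEYFP-C1 backbone for overexpression of a modified form of the adenovirus 5 L1 52/55K protein, a factor that participates in viral genome packaging and is removed from the capsid by the adenoviral protease during maturation. The insert was introduced by Gibson cloning and sits downstream of the human cytomegalovirus immediate-early enhancer and promoter, with transcripts terminated by the SV40 polyadenylation signal. The annotated L1 coding sequence is followed by a short unannotated stretch before a remnant of the multiple cloning site, which is where the "KS" element would be expected. Going by the associated publication title, KS refers to a micropeptide "killswitch" used to probe condensate microenvironments, and "FtoA" suggests a phenylalanine-to-alanine variant of it. The record does not define either term, nor state whether this version serves as a control. Although the backbone is named for EYFP, no fluorescent protein is annotated in the 5,258 nt sequence, so the reporter appears to have been replaced by the insert.

The plasmid is propagated at high copy in E. coli through a ColE1/pUC-type origin, and it also carries an f1 origin for single-stranded DNA production. Selection relies on the Tn5 aminoglycoside phosphotransferase (NeoR/KanR) gene, arranged in the usual dual-promoter format. A bacterial bla promoter drives kanamycin resistance in bacteria, while the SV40 enhancer/early promoter, with the HSV TK polyadenylation signal, permits G418 selection in mammalian cells. Small fragments annotated as ble, bGH poly(A) and SV40 large T antigen are probably backbone remnants or annotation artefacts rather than functional parts.
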