Features (pLannotate 1.2.2; 14 found; start..end, strand, type, name):
    273..377     -  promoter       AmpR promoter: bla
    404..832     +  rep_origin     f1 ori (sequence partly withheld): f1 bacteriophage origin of replication; arrow indicates direction of (+) strand synthesis
    866..987     -  polyA_signal   SV40 poly(A) signal: SV40 polyadenylation signal
   1010..1094    -  CDS            large T antigen (fragment): large T antigen from SV40 (simian virus 40)
   1111..1137    -  misc_feature   MCS (fragment): multiple cloning site
   1192..2436    -  CDS            L1: PKG3_ADE05 - Experimental evidence at protein level: Swiss-Prot protein existence level 1. Involved in viral genome packaging through its interaction with packaging proteins 1 and 2. After proteolytic cleavage by adenovirus protease, L1 52/55k protein is removed from the capsid during viral maturation. From Human adenovirus C serotype 5 (HAdV-5) (Human adenovirus 5).
   2465..2668    -  promoter       CMV promoter: human cytomegalovirus (CMV) immediate early promoter
   2669..2972    -  enhancer       CMV enhancer: human cytomegalovirus immediate early enhancer
   3147..3735    -  rep_origin     ori: high-copy-number ColE1/pMB1/pBR322/pUC origin of replication
   3957..3973    +  polyA_signal   bGH poly(A) signal (fragment): bovine growth hormone polyadenylation signal
   4064..4111    -  polyA_signal   HSV TK poly(A) signal: herpes simplex virus thymidine kinase polyadenylation signal (Cole and Stacy, 1985)
   4170..4322    -  CDS            ble (fragment): BLE_KLEPN - Experimental evidence at protein level: Swiss-Prot protein existence level 1. Binding protein with a strong affinity to the bleomycin family of antibiotics. Binds to CL990; an antimitotic-antibiotic compound. From Klebsiella pneumoniae.
   4343..5137    -  CDS            NeoR/KanR: aminoglycoside phosphotransferase from Tn5; aph(3')-II (or nptII); confers resistance to neomycin, kanamycin, and G418 (Geneticin®)
   5172..271     -  promoter       SV40 promoter (across the origin): SV40 enhancer and early promoter
>Addgene plasmid #237689 | p52K-KS-FtoA | addgene full sequence | sequence record 471793 | Addgene NGS Result
AAAAAAAATTAGTCAGCCATGGGGCGGAGAATGGGCGGAACTGGGCGGAGTTAGGGGCGGGATGGGCGGA
GTTAGGGGCGGGACTATGGTTGCTGACTAATTGAGATGCATGCTTTGCATACTTCTGCCTGCTGGGGAGC
CTGGGGACTTTCCACACCTGGTTGCTGACTAATTGAGATGCATGCTTTGCATACTTCTGCCTGCTGGGGA
GCCTGGGGACTTTCCACACCCTAACTGACACACATTCCACAGCTGGTTCTTTCCGCCTCAGGACTCTTCC
TTTTTCAATATTATTGAAGCATTTATCAGGGTTATTGTCTCATGAGCGGATACATATTTGAATGTATTTA
GAAAAATAAACAAATAGGGGTTCCGCGCACATTTCCCCGAAAAGTGCCACCTG
[124 nt withheld, positions 404-527]
C
[91 nt withheld, positions 529-619]
A
[49 nt withheld, positions 621-669]
CCTTTGACGTTGGAGTCCACGTTCTTT
[37 nt withheld, positions 697-733]
ACCCTATCTCGGTCTATTCTTTTGATTTATAAGGGATTTTGCCGATTTCGGCCTATTGGTTAAAAAATGA
GCTGATTTAACAAAAATTTAACGCGAATTTTAACAAAATATTAACGCTTACAATTTACGCCTTAAGATAC
ATTGATGAGTTTGGACAAACCACAACTAGAATGCAGTGAAAAAAATGCTTTATTTGTGAAATTTGTGATG
CTATTGCTTTATTTGTAACCATTATAAGCTGCAATAAACAAGTTAACAACAACAATTGCATTCATTTTAT
GTTTCAGGTTCAGGGGGAGGTGTGGGAGGTTTTTTAAAGCAAGTAAAACCTCTACAAATGTGGTATGGCT
GATTATGATCAGTTATCTAGATCCGGTGGATCCCGGGCCCGCGGTACCGTCGACCTATAGACAGGAGGCG
GCGGCCTGCGCTAGAACCAACTTATTCATCATCATCATGTACTCGCCGTCCTCTGGCTCGTACTCATCGT
CCTCGTCATATTCCTCCACGCCGCCGACGTTGCCAGCGCGCGCGGGTGCCACCGCCAGCCCAGGTCCGGC
CCCAGCTGCCTCCAGGGCGCGTCGGCTTGGGGCCCAGCGCAGGTCAGCGCCCGCGTCAAAGTAGGACTCG
GCCTCTCTATCGCCGCTGCCCGTGCCAGCCAGGGCCCTTTGCAGGCTGTGCATCAGCTCGCGGTCGCTGA
GCTCGCGCCGCCGGCTCACGCTCACGGCCTTGTGGATGCGCTCGTTGCGATAAACGCCCAGGTCGTCGCT
CAAGGTAAGCACCTTCAGCGCCATGCGCATGTAGAACCCCTCGATCTTTACCTCCTTGTCTATGGGAACG
TAAGGGGTATGGTATATCTTGCGGGCGTAAAACTTGCCCAGGCTAAGCATGGAATAGTTGATGGCGGCCA
CCTTGTCAGCCAGGCTCAAGCTGCGCTCCTGCACCACTATGCTCTGCAGGATGTTTATCAAATCGAGCAG
CCAGCGGCCCTCGGGCTCTACTATGTTTAGCAGCGCATCCCTGAATGCCTCGTTGTCCCTGCTGTGCTGC
ACTATAAGGAACAGCTGCGCCATGAGCGGCTTGCTATTTGGGTTTTGCTCCAGCGCGCTTACAAAGTCCC
ACAGATGCATCAGTCCTATAGCCACCTCCTCGCGCGCCACAAGCGTACGCACGTGGTTGTTAAAGCTTTT
TTGAAAGTTAATCTCCTGGTTCACCGTCTGCTCGTATGCGGTTACCAGGTCGGCGGCCGCCACGTGTGCG
CGCGCGGGACTAATCCCGGTTCGCGCGTCGGGCTCAAAGTCCTCCTCGCGCAGCAACCGCTCGCGATTCA
GGCCATGCCGCAGCTCGCGCCCTGCGTGGAACTTTCGATCCCGCATCTCCTCGGGCTCCTCTCCCTCGCG
GTCGCGAAACAGGTTCTGCCGCGGCACGTACGCCTCACGCGTATCACGCTTCAGCTGCACCCTTGGGTGC
CGCTCAGGAGAGGGCGCTCCTAGCCGCGCCAGGCCCTCGCCCTCCTCCAAGTCCAGGTAGTGCCGGGCCC
GGCGCCGCGGGGGTTCGTAATCACCATCTGCTGCCGCGTCAACCGCGGATGTCGCCCCTCCTGACGCGGT
AGGAGGAGGGGAGGGTGCCCTGCATGTCTGCCGCTGCTCTTGCTCTTGCCGCTGCTGAGGAGGGGGGCGC
ATCTGCCGCAGCACCGGATGCATGCTAGCGGATCTGACGGTTCACTAAACCAGCTCTGCTTATATAGACC
TCCCACCGTACACGCCTACCGCCCATTTGCGTCAATGGGGCGGAGTTGTTACGACATTTTGGAAAGTCCC
GTTGATTTTGGTGCCAAAACAAACTCCCATTGACGTCAATGGGGTGGAGACTTGGAAATCCCCGTGAGTC
AAACCGCTATCCACGCCCATTGATGTACTGCCAAAACCGCATCACCATGGTAATAGCGATGACTAATACG
TAGATGTACTGCCAAGTAGGAAAGTCCCATAAGGTCATGTACTGGGCATAATGCCAGGCGGGCCATTTAC
CGTCATTGACGTCAATAGGGGGCGTACTTGGCATATGATACACTTGATGTACTGCCAAGTGGGCAGTTTA
CCGTAAATACTCCACCCATTGACGTCAATGGAAAGTCCCTATTGGCGTTACTATGGGAACATACGTCATT
ATTGACGTCAATGGGCGGGGGTCGTTGGGCGGTCAGCCAGGCGGGCCATTTACCGTAAGTTATGTAACGC
GGAACTCCATATATGGGCTATGAACTAATGACCCCGTAATTGATTACTATTAATAACTAATGCATGGCGG
TAATACGGTTATCCACAGAATCAGGGGATAACGCAGGAAAGAACATGTGAGCAAAAGGCCAGCAAAAGGC
CAGGAACCGTAAAAAGGCCGCGTTGCTGGCGTTTTTCCATAGGCTCCGCCCCCCTGACGAGCATCACAAA
AATCGACGCTCAAGTCAGAGGTGGCGAAACCCGACAGGACTATAAAGATACCAGGCGTTTCCCCCTGGAA
GCTCCCTCGTGCGCTCTCCTGTTCCGACCCTGCCGCTTACCGGATACCTGTCCGCCTTTCTCCCTTCGGG
AAGCGTGGCGCTTTCTCATAGCTCACGCTGTAGGTATCTCAGTTCGGTGTAGGTCGTTCGCTCCAAGCTG
GGCTGTGTGCACGAACCCCCCGTTCAGCCCGACCGCTGCGCCTTATCCGGTAACTATCGTCTTGAGTCCA
ACCCGGTAAGACACGACTTATCGCCACTGGCAGCAGCCACTGGTAACAGGATTAGCAGAGCGAGGTATGT
AGGCGGTGCTACAGAGTTCTTGAAGTGGTGGCCTAACTACGGCTACACTAGAAGAACAGTATTTGGTATC
TGCGCTCTGCTGAAGCCAGTTACCTTCGGAAAAAGAGTTGGTAGCTCTTGATCCGGCAAACAAACCACCG
CTGGTAGCGGTGGTTTTTTTGTTTGCAAGCAGCAGATTACGCGCAGAAAAAAAGGATCTCAAGAAGATCC
TTTGATCTTTTCTACGGGGTCTGACGCTCAGTGGAACGAAAACTCACGTTAAGGGATTTTGGTCATGAGA
TTATCAAAAAGGATCTTCACCTAGATCCTTTTAAATTAAAAATGAAGTTTTAAATCAATCTAAAGTATAT
ATGAGTAACCTGAGGCTATGGCAGGGCCTGCCGCCCCGACGTTGGCTGCGAGCCCTGGGCCTTCACCCGA
ACTTGGGGGGTGGGGTGGGGAAAAGGAAGAAACGCGGGCGTATTGGCCCCAATGGGGTCTCGGTGGGGTA
TCGACAGAGTGCCAGCCCTGGGACCGAACCCCGCGTTTATGAACAAACGACCCAACACCGTGCGTTTTAT
TCTGTCTTTTTATTGCCGTCATAGCGCGGGTTCCTTCCGGTATTGTCTCCTTCCGTGTTTCAGTTAGCCT
CCCCCTAGGGTGGGCGAAGAACTCCAGCATGAGATCCCCGCGCTGGAGGATCATCCAGCCGGCGTCCCGG
AAAACGATTCCGAAGCCCAACCTTTCATAGAAGGCGGCGGTGGAATCGAAATCTCGTGATGGCAGGTTGG
GCGTCGCTTGGTCGGTCATTTCGAACCCCAGAGTCCCGCTCAGAAGAACTCGTCAAGAAGGCGATAGAAG
GCGATGCGCTGCGAATCGGGAGCGGCGATACCGTAAAGCACGAGGAAGCGGTCAGCCCATTCGCCGCCAA
GCTCTTCAGCAATATCACGGGTAGCCAACGCTATGTCCTGATAGCGGTCCGCCACACCCAGCCGGCCACA
GTCGATGAATCCAGAAAAGCGGCCATTTTCCACCATGATATTCGGCAAGCAGGCATCGCCATGGGTCACG
ACGAGATCCTCGCCGTCGGGCATGCTCGCCTTGAGCCTGGCGAACAGTTCGGCTGGCGCGAGCCCCTGAT
GCTCTTCGTCCAGATCATCCTGATCGACAAGACCGGCTTCCATCCGAGTACGTGCTCGCTCGATGCGATG
TTTCGCTTGGTGGTCGAATGGGCAGGTAGCCGGATCAAGCGTATGCAGCCGCCGCATTGCATCAGCCATG
ATGGATACTTTCTCGGCAGGAGCAAGGTGAGATGACAGGAGATCCTGCCCCGGCACTTCGCCCAATAGCA
GCCAGTCCCTTCCCGCTTCAGTGACAACGTCGAGCACAGCTGCGCAAGGAACGCCCGTCGTGGCCAGCCA
CGATAGCCGCGCTGCCTCGTCTTGCAGTTCATTCAGGGCACCGGACAGGTCGGTCTTGACAAAAAGAACC
GGGCGCCCCTGCGCTGACAGCCGGAACACGGCGGCATCAGAGCAGCCGATTGTCTGTTGTGCCCAGTCAT
AGCCGAATAGCCTCTCCACCCAAGCGGCCGGAGAACCTGCGTGCAATCCATCTTGTTCAATCATGCGAAA
CGATCCTCATCCTGTCTCTTGATCGATCTTTGCAAAAGCCTAGGCCTCCAAAAAAGCCTCCTCACTACTT
CTGGAATAGCTCAGAGGCCGAGGCGGCCTCGGCCTCTGCATAAAT
